>Addgene plasmid #103995 | pEB2-DsRed-Express | addgene full sequence | sequence record 200429 | Addgene NGS Result
GGTTGCTGGATAACTTTACGGGCATGCATAAGGCTCGTATGATATATTCAGGGAGACCACAACGGTTTCC
CTCTACAAATAATTTTGTTTAACTTTTCTAGATTTAAGAAGGAGATATACATATGGCCAGCAGCGAGGAT
GTGATTAAAGAGTTCATGCGCTTCAAAGTTCGCATGGAGGGTTCGGTTAACGGTCACGAGTTCGAGATCG
AAGGCGAAGGCGAGGGCCGTCCGTATGAAGGCACTCAAACCGCGAAACTGAAAGTGACTAAAGGCGGCCC
GCTGCCTTTTGCGTGGGACATCCTGAGCCCGCAATTTCAGTACGGTTCTAAAGTGTATGTTAAACACCCA
GCGGATATCCCGGACTATAAAAAGCTGTCTTTTCCGGAAGGTTTCAAGTGGGAACGCGTAATGAATTTTG
AAGATGGTGGTGTCGTGACCGTCACTCAGGACTCCTCCCTGCAGGATGGCAGCTTCATCTATAAAGTTAA
ATTTATTGGTGTGAATTTTCCATCTGATGGCCCGGTGATGCAGAAAAAGACGATGGGTTGGGAGGCGTCT
ACCGAACGCCTGTATCCGCGCGATGGTGTGCTGAAAGGCGAAATTCATAAAGCGCTGAAACTGAAAGATG
GCGGCCATTATCTGGTGGAATTTAAAAGCATTTACATGGCCAAGAAACCTGTGCAGCTGCCTGGCTATTA
CTATGTGGATTCCAAACTGGACATCACCTCTCATAATGAAGATTATACGATCGTAGAGCAATATGAGCGC
GCCGAGGGTCGTCATCATCTGTTTCTGTAAATGTCCAGACCTGCAGGCATGCAAGCTCTAGAGGCATCAA
ATAAAACGAAAGGCTCAGTCGAAAGACTGGGCCTTTCGTTTTATCTGTTGAAATGCACCAAAAACTCGTA
AAAGCTCTGATGTATCTATCTTTTTTACACCGTTTTCATCTGTGCATATGGACAGTTTTCCCTTTGATAT
CTAACGGTGAACAGTTGTTCTACTTTTGTTTGTTAGTCTTGATGCTTCACTGATAGATACAAGAGCCATA
AGAACCTCAGATCCTTCCGTATTTAGCCAGTATGTTCTCTAGTGTGGTTCGTTGTTTTTGCGTGAGCCAT
GAGAACGAACCATTGAGATCATGCTTACTTTGCATGTCACTCAAAAATTTTGCCTCAAAACTGGTGAGCT
GAATTTTTGCAGTTAAAGCATCGTGTAGTGTTTTTCTTAGTCCGTTACGTAGGTAGGAATCTGATGTAAT
GGTTGTTGGTATTTTGTCACCATTCATTTTTATCTGGTTGTTCTCAAGTTCGGTTACGAGATCCATTTGT
CTATCTAGTTCAACTTGGAAAATCAACGTATCAGTCGGGCGGCCTCGCTTATCAACCACCAATTTCATAT
TGCTGTAAGTGTTTAAATCTTTACTTATTGGTTTCAAAACCCATTGGTTAAGCCTTTTAAACTCATGGTA
GTTATTTTCAAGCATTAACATGAACTTAAATTCATCAAGGCTAATCTCTATATTTGCCTTGTGAGTTTTC
TTTTGTGTTAGTTCTTTTAATAACCACTCATAAATCCTCATAGAGTATTTGTTTTCAAAAGACTTAACAT
GTTCCAGATTATATTTTATGAATTTTTTTAACTGGAAAAGATAAGGCAATATCTCTTCACTAAAAACTAA
TTCTAATTTTTCGCTTGAGAACTTGGCATAGTTTGTCCACTGGAAAATCTCAAAGCCTTTAACCAAAGGA
TTCCTGATTTCCACAGTTCTCGTCATCAGCTCTCTGGTTGCTTTAGCTAATACACCATAAGCATTTTCCC
TACTGATGTTCATCATCTGAGCGTATTGGTTATAAGTGAACGATACCGTCCGTTCTTTCCTTGTAGGGTT
TTCAATCGTGGGGTTGAGTAGTGCCACACAGCATAAAATTAGCTTGGTTTCATGCTCCGTTAAGTCATAG
CGACTAATCGCTAGTTCATTTGCTTTGAAAACAACTAATTCAGACATACATCTCAATTGGTCTAGGTGAT
TTTAATCACTATACCAATTGAGATGGGCTAGTCAATGATAATTACTAGTCCTTTTCCTTTGAGTTGTGGG
TATCTGTAAATTCTGCTAGACCTTTGCTGGAAAACTTGTAAATTCTGCTAGACCCTCTGTAAATTCCGCT
AGACCTTTGTGTGTTTTTTTTGTTTATATTCAAGTGGTTATAATTTATAGAATAAAGAAAGAATAAAAAA
AGATAAAAAGAATAGATCCCAGCCCTGTGTATAACTCACTACTTTAGTCAGTTCCGCAGTATTACAAAAG
GATGTCGCAAACGCTGTTTGCTCCTCTACAAAACAGACCTTAAAACCCTAAAGGCTTAAGTAGCACCCTC
GCAAGCTCGGGCAAATCGCTGAATATTCCTTTTGTCTCCGACCATCAGGCACCTGAGTCGCTGTCTTTTT
CGTGACATTCAGTTCGCTGCGCTCACGGCTCTGGCAGTGAATGGGGGTAAATGGCACTACAGGCGCCTTT
TATGGATTCATGCAAGGAAACTACCCATAATACAAGAAAAGCCCGTCACGGGCTTCTCAGGGCGTTTTAT
GGCGGGTCTGCTATGTGGTGCTATCTGACTTTTTGCTGTTCAGCAGTTCCTGCCCTCTGATTTTCCAGTC
TGACCACTTCGGATTATCCCGTGACAGGTCATTCAGACTGGCTAATGCACCCAGTAAGGCAGCGGTATCA
TCAACAGGCTTACCCGTCTTACTGTCAACCAGACCCGCCAGGATTCTCATGCATAAAAAACGCCCGGCGG
CAACCGAGCGTTCTGAATTAATTAATCATCGCGACTGCAGAGATCCCAGAGTCCTTATTAGAAGAACTCG
TCAAGAAGGCGATAGAAGGCGATGCGCTGCGAATCGGGAGCGGCGATACCGTAAAGCACGAGGAAGCGGT
CAGCCCATTCGCCGCCAAGCTCTTCAGCAATATCACGGGTAGCCAACGCTATGTCCTGATAGCGGTCCGC
CACACCCAGCCGGCCACAGTCGATGAATCCAGAAAAGCGGCCATTTTCCACCATGATATTCGGCAAGCAG
GCATCGCCATGGGTCACGACGAGATCCTCGCCGTCGGGCATGCGCGCCTTGAGCCTGGCGAACAGTTCGG
CTGGCGCGAGCCCCTGATGCTCTTCGTCCAGATCATCCTGATCGACAAGACCGGCTTCCATCCGAGTACG
TGCTCGCTCGATGCGATGTTTCGCTTGGTGGTCGAATGGGCAGGTAGCCGGATCAAGCGTATGCAGCCGC
CGCATTGCATCAGCCATGATGGATACTTTCTCGGCAGGAGCAAGGTGAGATGACAGGAGATCCTGCCCCG
GCACTTCGCCCAATAGCAGCCAGTCCCTTCCCGCTTCAGTGACAACGTCGAGCACAGCTGCGCAAGGAAC
GCCCGTCGTGGCCAGCCACGATAGCCGCGCTGCCTCGTCCTGCAGTTCATTCAGGGCACCGGACAGGTCG
GTCTTGACAAAAAGAACCGGGCGCCCCTGCGCTGACAGCCGGAACACGGCGGCATCAGAGCAGCCGATTG
TCTGTTGTGCCCAGTCATAGCCGAATAGCCTCTCCACCCAAGCGGCCGGAGAACCTGCGTGCAATCCATC
TTGTTCAATCATGCGAAACGATCCTCATCCTGTCTCTTGATCAGATCTTGATCCCCTGCGCCATCAGATC
CTTGGCGGCAAGAAAGCCATCCAGTTTACTTTGCAGGGCTTCCCAACCTTACCAGAGGGCGCCCCAGCTG
GCAATTCCGACGTCTAAGAAACCATTATTATCATGACATTAACCTATAAAAATAGGCGTATCACGAGGCC
CTTTCGTCTTCACCACAGCTAACACCACGTCGTCCCTATCTGCTGCCCTAGGTCTATGAGT
Features (pLannotate 1.2.2; 8 found; start..end, strand, type, name):
    123..797     +  CDS            DsRed-Express: DsRed-Express is a basic (constitutively fluorescent) orange fluorescent protein published in 2002, derived from Discosoma sp.. It is reported to be a rapidly-maturing tetramer with low acid sensitivity.
    808..827     +  misc_feature   MCS (fragment): pUC18/19 multiple cloning site
    838..884     +  terminator     rrnB T1 terminator: transcription terminator T1 from the E. coli rrnB gene
   1057..2007    -  CDS            Rep101: RepA protein needed for replication with the pSC101 origin; rep101
   2055..2277    -  rep_origin     pSC101 ori: low-copy replication origin that requires the Rep101 protein
   2783..2817    -  terminator     lambda t0 terminator: minimal transcription terminator from phage lambda (Scholtissek and Grosse, 1987)
   2861..3652    -  CDS            neo: KKA2_KLEPN - Also known as kan, nptII. Experimental evidence at protein level: Swiss-Prot protein existence level 1. Resistance to kanamycin, neomycin, paromomycin, ribostamycin, butirosin and gentamicin B. From Klebsiella pneumoniae.
   3684..3803    -  CDS            tnpA (fragment): TN5P_ECOLX - Also known as tnp. Experimental evidence at protein level: Swiss-Prot protein existence level 1. Mediates transposition of transposon Tn5 by a 'cut and paste' mechanism. First, the monomeric transposase binds the 19 bp inverted DNA repeats flanking the transposon. Then, dimerization of the DNA- bound transposase creates a synaptic DNA complex. After nicking of the first DNA strand, excision of the transposon proceeds through a series of intermediates. The transposase then mediates the insertion of the transposon at a new site by strand transfer. The activity of the wild- type tran
