[The description below was written by a language model from this plasmid's Addgene catalogue record and pLannotate feature annotations shown in this document.]
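Description:
pEB2-DsRed-Express is a low-copy bacterial expression plasmid of about 3.9 kb, built on the pEB2 backbone and carrying the red fluorescent protein DsRed-Express. It replicates from the pSC101 origin, which depends on the plasmid-encoded Rep101 (RepA) initiator protein and holds the plasmid at a low copy number per cell. Selection is by kanamycin resistance, conferred by the neo/nptII aminoglycoside phosphotransferase gene. This gene is followed by a minimal lambda t0 terminator. A short annotated fragment of the Tn5 transposase lies immediately upstream of it and is most likely a remnant of the Tn5-derived source of the resistance cassette rather than a functional element. The record lists the wild-type E. coli K-12 strain MG1655 as the growth strain.

The payload is a 678 bp synthetic coding sequence for DsRed-Express, a rapidly maturing tetrameric variant of Discosoma DsRed. It differs from the parent protein by nine substitutions: R2A, K5E, N6D, T21S, H41T, N42Q, V44A, C117S and T217A. According to the catalogue entry, expression is driven by the proC promoter, generally used as a constitutive E. coli promoter. The automated feature table does not annotate this promoter, though the roughly 120 bp upstream of the coding sequence would be its expected location. Downstream of the reporter are a small remnant of a pUC-type multiple cloning site and the rrnB T1 transcription terminator, which insulates the cassette from the replication module. The insert was introduced by ligation-independent cloning.

The plasmid belongs to a collection of otherwise matched constructs that express different fluorescent proteins from the same low-copy backbone. The collection was made to systematically compare fluorescent protein maturation times in living bacterial cells.
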