Addgene plasmid #103995: pEB2-DsRed-Express
Purpose: Plasmid encoding DsRed-Express
Depositing lab: Philippe Cluzel. Depositing organization: Harvard University. Publication: Systematic characterization of maturation time of fluorescent proteins in living cells. Balleza E, Kim JM, Cluzel P. Nat Methods. 2018 Jan;15(1):47-51. doi: 10.1038/nmeth.4509. Epub 2017 Nov 20. PubMed 29320486.
Backbone
  Vector backbone: pEB2
  Backbone size w/o insert (bp): 3224
  Total vector size (bp): 3902
  Modifications to backbone: See "Notes On Plasmids In This Collection"
  Vector type: Bacterial Expression ; Low copy
Growth in bacteria
  Bacterial resistance: Kanamycin, 50 μg/mL
  Growth temperature: 37°C
  Growth strain: MG1655
  Copy number: Low Copy
Gene/Insert
  Gene/Insert name: DsRed-Express
  Species: Synthetic
  Insert size (bp): 678
  Mutation: Mutations relative to DsRed (R2A, K5E, N6D, T21S, H41T, N42Q, V44A, C117S, T217A)
  Promoter: proC
  Cloning method: Ligation Independent Cloning
  Sequencing primers: 5′ GCGTATCACGAGGCCCTTTC; 3′ AAAGGGAAAACTGTCCATATGCAC
Terms and licenses: Academic/Nonprofit Terms; Industry Terms: Not Available to Industry
Depositor comments: This FP derives from DsRed. Please see "Notes On Plasmids In This Collection" document for further details and references.
How to cite: pEB2-DsRed-Express was a gift from Philippe Cluzel (Addgene plasmid # 103995 ; http://n2t.net/addgene:103995 ; RRID:Addgene_103995)
